>Addgene plasmid #43339 | II-CTGA | depositor partial sequence | sequence record 58604 | II-CTGA sequence 426 bps
CGTCTCGCTTAACCCCAGAGCAGGTCGTGGCGATCGCAAGCCACGACGGAGGAAAGCAAGCCTTGGAAAC
AGTACAGAGGCTGTTGCCTGTGCTGTGCCAAGCGCACGGACTCACCCCAGAGCAGGTCGTGGCCATTGCC
TCGAATGGAGGGGGCAAACAGGCGTTGGAAACCGTACAACGATTGCTGCCGGTGCTGTGCCAAGCGCACG
GCCTCACCCCAGAGCAGGTCGTGGCAATCGCGAGCAATAACGGCGGAAAACAGGCTTTGGAAACGGTGCA
GAGGCTCCTTCCAGTGCTGTGCCAAGCGCACGGATTAACCCCAGAGCAGGTCGTGGCAATCGCCTCCAAC
ATTGGCGGGAAACAGGCACTCGAGACTGTCCAGCGCCTGCTTCCCGTGCTGTGCCAAGCGCACGGGCTCA
GAGACG
