>Addgene plasmid #43339 | II-CTGA | addgene partial sequence | sequence record 61837 | M13-F20 5'-TGTAAAACGACGGCCAGT-3'
GGGCGAATTGGGCCCTCTAGATGCATGCTCGAGCGGCCGCCAGTGTGATGGATATCTGCAGAATTCGCCC
TTAGTATCTTTCCTGTGCCCACGTCTCTGAGCCCGTGCGCTTGGCACAGCACGGGAAGCAGGCGCTGGAC
AGTCTCGAGTGCCTGTTTCCCGCCAATGTTGGAGGCGATTGCCACGACCTGCTCTGGGGTTAATCCGTGC
GCTTGGCACAGCACTGGAAGGAGCCTCTGCACCGTTTCCAAAGCCTGTTTTCCGCCGTTATTGCTCGCGA
TTGCCACGACCTGCTCTGGGGTGAGGCCGTGCGCTTGGCACAGCACCGGCAGCAATCGTTGTACGGTTTC
CAACGCCTGTTTGCCCCCTCCATTCGAGGCAATGGCCACGACCTGCTCTGGGGTGAGTCCGTGCGCTTGG
CACAGCACAGGCAACAGCCTCTGTACTGTTTCCAAGGCTTGCTTTCCTCCGTCGTGGCTTGCGATCGCCA
CGACCTGCTCTGGGGTTAAGCGAGACGCGCTAGGACGGCATCTATATAAGGGCGAATTCCAGCACACTGG
CGGCCGTTACTAGTGGATCCGAGCTCGGTACCAAGCTTGGCGTAATCATGGTCATAGCTGTTTCCTGTGT
GAAATTGTTATCCGCTCACAATTCCACACAACATACGAGCCGGAAGCATAAAGTGTAAAGCCTGGGGTGC
CTAATGAGTGAGCTAACTCACATTAATTGCGTTGCGCTCACTGCCCGCTTTCCAGTCGGGAAACCTGTCG
TGCCAGCTGCATTAATGAATCGGCCAACGCGCGGGGAGAGGCGGTTTGCGTATTGGGCGCTCTTCCGCTT
CCTCGCTCACTGACTCGCTGCGCTCGGTCGTTCGGCTGCGGCGAGCGGTATCAGCTCACTCAAAGGCGGT
AATACGGTTATCCACAGAATCAGGGGAATAACGCAGGAAAGAACATGTGAGCAAAAGGCCAGCAAAAGGC
CAGGAACCGTAAAAA
