[The description below was written by a language model from this plasmid's Addgene catalogue record.]
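Description:
II-CTGA is a bacterial cloning plasmid built on the commercial pCRII-TOPO backbone (about 4 kb without insert), into which a 426 bp synthetic fragment was introduced by TOPO cloning. It is a high-copy plasmid maintained in E. coli and carries both ampicillin and kanamycin resistance, so either or both drugs can be used for selection. The record lists T7 and M13 reverse as the sequencing primers flanking the insert, consistent with the primer sites that border the cloning site of this vector. No feature table is supplied, so the origin of replication and other backbone elements are not itemised here.

The insert is described only by its name and as synthetic. The plasmid comes from a published TALEN genome-editing system developed for generating human stem cell-based disease models. Given that context, the name and the insert length plausibly indicate a pre-assembled block of four TAL effector repeat modules recognising the bases C, T, G and A, with "II" marking its position in an ordered assembly scheme; this reading is an inference, since the record does not spell out the insert's composition. There is no indication of a promoter driving expression of the insert, of tags or reporters, or of any mammalian elements, which fits a storage and source plasmid rather than an expression construct. Its likely use is as one member of a library of component plasmids from which repeat fragments are taken and joined to build custom TALEN DNA-binding arrays in a separate destination vector.
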