Addgene plasmid #43339: II-CTGA
Depositing lab: Chad Cowan & Kiran Musunuru. Depositing organization: Harvard University. Publication: A TALEN Genome-Editing System for Generating Human Stem Cell-Based Disease Models. Ding Q, Lee YK, Schaefer EA, Peters DT, Veres A, Kim K, Kuperwasser N, Motola DL, Meissner TB, Hendriks WT, Trevisan M, Gupta RM, Moisan A, Banks E, Friesen M, Schinzel RT, Xia F, Tang A, Xia Y, Figueroa E, Wann A, Ahfeldt T, Daheron L, Zhang F, Rubin LL, Peng LF, Chung RT, Musunuru K, Cowan CA. Cell Stem Cell. 2012 Dec 12. pii: S1934-5909(12)00645-5. doi: 10.1016/j.stem.2012.11.011. PubMed 23246482.
Backbone
  Vector backbone: pCRII-TOPO
  Backbone manufacturer: Invitrogen
  Backbone size w/o insert (bp): 3973
  Vector type: Bacterial Cloning
Growth in bacteria
  Bacterial resistance: Ampicillin and Kanamycin, 100 & 50 μg/mL
  Growth temperature: 37°C
  Growth strain: Top10
  Copy number: High Copy
Gene/Insert
  Gene/Insert name: II-CTGA
  Species: Synthetic
  Insert size (bp): 426
  Cloning method: TOPO Cloning
  Sequencing primers: 5′ T7; 3′ M13-rev
Terms and licenses: Academic/Nonprofit Terms; Industry Terms: Not Available to Industry
How to cite: II-CTGA was a gift from Chad Cowan & Kiran Musunuru (Addgene plasmid # 43339 ; http://n2t.net/addgene:43339 ; RRID:Addgene_43339)
